Addgene plasmid #166421: pET-15b(+) Naegleria fowleri PRL (Δprenylation motif)
Purpose: Express pET-15b(+) Naegleria fowleri PRL (Δprenylation motif)
Depositing lab: Kalle Gehring. Depositing organization: McGill University. Publication: Burst kinetics and CNNM binding are evolutionarily conserved properties of phosphatases of regenerating liver. Fakih R, Goldstein RH, Kozlov G, Gehring K. J Biol Chem. 2023 Apr;299(4):103055. doi: 10.1016/j.jbc.2023.103055. Epub 2023 Feb 22. PubMed 36822330.
Backbone
  Vector backbone: pET-15B
  Backbone manufacturer: Novagen Inc., Madison, WI
  Backbone size w/o insert (bp): 5708
  Total vector size (bp): 6192
  Vector type: Bacterial Expression
Growth in bacteria
  Bacterial resistance: Ampicillin, 100 μg/mL
  Growth temperature: 37°C
  Growth strain: DH5alpha
  Copy number: High Copy
Gene/Insert
  Gene/Insert name: Naegleria fowleri PRL
  Species: Naegleria fowleri
  Insert size (bp): 484
  Mutation: Deleted nucleotides coding for 4 C-terminal amino acids
  Promoter: AmpR, lac1
  Tag / fusion protein: N-terminal His-tag (N terminal on backbone)
  Cloning method: Restriction Enzyme; 5′ cloning site NdeI (not destroyed); 3′ cloning site BamHI (not destroyed)
  Sequencing primers: 5′ T7 Fwd; 3′ T7 Rev
Terms and licenses: Academic/Nonprofit Terms; Industry Terms: Not Available to Industry
How to cite: pET-15b(+) Naegleria fowleri PRL (Δprenylation motif) was a gift from Kalle Gehring (Addgene plasmid # 166421 ; http://n2t.net/addgene:166421 ; RRID:Addgene_166421)
