[The description below was written by a language model from this plasmid's Addgene catalogue record and pLannotate feature annotations shown in this document.]
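Description:
pET-15b(+) Naegleria fowleri PRL (Δprenylation motif) is a bacterial expression plasmid of about 6.2 kb, built on the Novagen pET-15b backbone, for producing a phosphatase of regenerating liver (PRL) from the amoeba Naegleria fowleri in E. coli. It replicates from a ColE1/pMB1-type origin and is selected with ampicillin through the bla β-lactamase gene. The catalogue lists it as high copy, although the feature table also shows the pBR322-derived rop gene and bom region, which normally moderate copy number. Several tetracycline-resistance fragments and a tet promoter are annotated, but these are non-functional pBR322 remnants interrupted by the expression cassette and the lacI gene.

The roughly 480 bp insert was cloned between NdeI and BamHI, both retained. It sits downstream of a T7 promoter, lac operator and T7 gene 10 ribosome binding site, and is followed by the T7 terminator. The catalogue's promoter field names only the AmpR and lacI promoters, but the feature map indicates that the insert is transcribed from T7lac. Expression therefore requires a host supplying T7 RNA polymerase and is induced with IPTG, with the plasmid-encoded lac repressor keeping it off beforehand. The backbone contributes an N-terminal His tag followed by a thrombin cleavage site, allowing affinity purification and tag removal. The annotation software labels the coding region as a fragment of human PTP4A2 (PRL2), which reflects homology rather than the actual source species. The short capTEV and SET1 hits probably correspond to the His tag and vector sequence. The nucleotides encoding the four C-terminal amino acids, which form the prenylation motif, have been deleted. The associated work examined conservation of burst kinetics and CNNM binding among PRL phosphatases.
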