Features (pLannotate 1.2.2; 21 found; start..end, strand, type, name):
    104..208     +  promoter       AmpR promoter: bla
    209..1069    +  CDS            AmpR: β-lactamase; bla; confers resistance to ampicillin, carbenicillin, and related antibiotics
   1240..1828    +  rep_origin     ori: high-copy-number ColE1/pMB1/pBR322/pUC origin of replication
   2014..2156    -  misc_feature   bom: basis of mobility region from pBR322
   2258..2449    -  CDS            rop: Rop protein, which maintains plasmids at low copy number; rop
   2466..2846    +  CDS            YPB1_ECOLX: Protein predicted: Swiss-Prot protein existence level 4. From Escherichia coli.
   3088..3712    -  CDS            TcR (fragment): tetracycline efflux protein; tet; confers resistance to tetracycline
   3727..3748    -  protein_bind   CAP binding site: CAP binding activates transcription in the presence of cAMP. E. coli catabolite activator protein
   3761..4843    -  CDS            lacI: lac repressor; lacI; The lac repressor binds to the lac operator to inhibit transcription in E. coli. This inhibition can be relieved by adding lactose or isopropyl-β-D-thiogalactopyranoside (IPTG).
   4844..4921    -  promoter       lacI promoter: lacI
   4929..5208    -  CDS            TcR (fragment): tetracycline efflux protein; tet; confers resistance to tetracycline
   5230..5248    +  promoter       T7 promoter: promoter for bacteriophage T7 RNA polymerase
   5249..5273    +  protein_bind   lac operator: The lac repressor binds to the lac operator to inhibit transcription in E. coli. This inhibition can be relieved by adding lactose or isopropyl-β-D-thiogalactopyranoside (IPTG). lac repressor encoded by lacI
   5288..5310    +  RBS            RBS: efficient ribosome binding site from bacteriophage T7 gene 10 (Olins and Rangwala, 1989)
   5329..5345    +  CDS            capTEV™ (fragment): composite tag for in vivo biotinylation, TEV protease cleavage, and 6xHis tagging
   5356..5373    +  CDS            thrombin site: thrombin recognition and cleavage site
   5395..5847    +  CDS            PTP4A2 (fragment): TP4A2_HUMAN - Also known as PRL2, PTPCAAX2. Experimental evidence at protein level: Swiss-Prot protein existence level 1. Protein tyrosine phosphatase which stimulates progression from G1 into S phase during mitosis. Promotes tumors. Inhibits geranylgeranyl transferase type II activity by blocking the association between RABGGTA and RABGGTB. From Homo sapiens (Human).
   5876..5925    +  CDS            SET1 (fragment): solubility-enhancement tag derived from T7 phage gene 10B
   5933..5980    +  terminator     T7 terminator: transcription terminator for bacteriophage T7 RNA polymerase
   6003..6107    -  CDS            TcR (fragment): tetracycline efflux protein; tet; confers resistance to tetracycline
   6155..6183    -  promoter       tet promoter: E. coli promoter for tetracycline efflux protein gene
>Addgene plasmid #166421 | pET-15b(+) Naegleria fowleri PRL (Δprenylation motif) | addgene full sequence | sequence record 329478 | Addgene NGS Result
TTCTTGAAGACGAAAGGGCCTCGTGATACGCCTATTTTTATAGGTTAATGTCATGATAATAATGGTTTCT
TAGACGTCAGGTGGCACTTTTCGGGGAAATGTGCGCGGAACCCCTATTTGTTTATTTTTCTAAATACATT
CAAATATGTATCCGCTCATGAGACAATAACCCTGATAAATGCTTCAATAATATTGAAAAAGGAAGAGTAT
GAGTATTCAACATTTCCGTGTCGCCCTTATTCCCTTTTTTGCGGCATTTTGCCTTCCTGTTTTTGCTCAC
CCAGAAACGCTGGTGAAAGTAAAAGATGCTGAAGATCAGTTGGGTGCACGAGTGGGTTACATCGAACTGG
ATCTCAACAGCGGTAAGATCCTTGAGAGTTTTCGCCCCGAAGAACGTTTTCCAATGATGAGCACTTTTAA
AGTTCTGCTATGTGGCGCGGTATTATCCCGTGTTGACGCCGGGCAAGAGCAACTCGGTCGCCGCATACAC
TATTCTCAGAATGACTTGGTTGAGTACTCACCAGTCACAGAAAAGCATCTTACGGATGGCATGACAGTAA
GAGAATTATGCAGTGCTGCCATAACCATGAGTGATAACACTGCGGCCAACTTACTTCTGACAACGATCGG
AGGACCGAAGGAGCTAACCGCTTTTTTGCACAACATGGGGGATCATGTAACTCGCCTTGATCGTTGGGAA
CCGGAGCTGAATGAAGCCATACCAAACGACGAGCGTGACACCACGATGCCTGCAGCAATGGCAACAACGT
TGCGCAAACTATTAACTGGCGAACTACTTACTCTAGCTTCCCGGCAACAATTAATAGACTGGATGGAGGC
GGATAAAGTTGCAGGACCACTTCTGCGCTCGGCCCTTCCGGCTGGCTGGTTTATTGCTGATAAATCTGGA
GCCGGTGAGCGTGGGTCTCGCGGTATCATTGCAGCACTGGGGCCAGATGGTAAGCCCTCCCGTATCGTAG
TTATCTACACGACGGGGAGTCAGGCAACTATGGATGAACGAAATAGACAGATCGCTGAGATAGGTGCCTC
ACTGATTAAGCATTGGTAACTGTCAGACCAAGTTTACTCATATATACTTTAGATTGATTTAAAACTTCAT
TTTTAATTTAAAAGGATCTAGGTGAAGATCCTTTTTGATAATCTCATGACCAAAATCCCTTAACGTGAGT
TTTCGTTCCACTGAGCGTCAGACCCCGTAGAAAAGATCAAAGGATCTTCTTGAGATCCTTTTTTTCTGCG
CGTAATCTGCTGCTTGCAAACAAAAAAACCACCGCTACCAGCGGTGGTTTGTTTGCCGGATCAAGAGCTA
CCAACTCTTTTTCCGAAGGTAACTGGCTTCAGCAGAGCGCAGATACCAAATACTGTCCTTCTAGTGTAGC
CGTAGTTAGGCCACCACTTCAAGAACTCTGTAGCACCGCCTACATACCTCGCTCTGCTAATCCTGTTACC
AGTGGCTGCTGCCAGTGGCGATAAGTCGTGTCTTACCGGGTTGGACTCAAGACGATAGTTACCGGATAAG
GCGCAGCGGTCGGGCTGAACGGGGGGTTCGTGCACACAGCCCAGCTTGGAGCGAACGACCTACACCGAAC
TGAGATACCTACAGCGTGAGCTATGAGAAAGCGCCACGCTTCCCGAAGGGAGAAAGGCGGACAGGTATCC
GGTAAGCGGCAGGGTCGGAACAGGAGAGCGCACGAGGGAGCTTCCAGGGGGAAACGCCTGGTATCTTTAT
AGTCCTGTCGGGTTTCGCCACCTCTGACTTGAGCGTCGATTTTTGTGATGCTCGTCAGGGGGGCGGAGCC
TATGGAAAAACGCCAGCAACGCGGCCTTTTTACGGTTCCTGGCCTTTTGCTGGCCTTTTGCTCACATGTT
CTTTCCTGCGTTATCCCCTGATTCTGTGGATAACCGTATTACCGCCTTTGAGTGAGCTGATACCGCTCGC
CGCAGCCGAACGACCGAGCGCAGCGAGTCAGTGAGCGAGGAAGCGGAAGAGCGCCTGATGCGGTATTTTC
TCCTTACGCATCTGTGCGGTATTTCACACCGCATATATGGTGCACTCTCAGTACAATCTGCTCTGATGCC
GCATAGTTAAGCCAGTATACACTCCGCTATCGCTACGTGACTGGGTCATGGCTGCGCCCCGACACCCGCC
AACACCCGCTGACGCGCCCTGACGGGCTTGTCTGCTCCCGGCATCCGCTTACAGACAAGCTGTGACCGTC
TCCGGGAGCTGCATGTGTCAGAGGTTTTCACCGTCATCACCGAAACGCGCGAGGCAGCTGCGGTAAAGCT
CATCAGCGTGGTCGTGAAGCGATTCACAGATGTCTGCCTGTTCATCCGCGTCCAGCTCGTTGAGTTTCTC
CAGAAGCGTTAATGTCTGGCTTCTGATAAAGCGGGCCATGTTAAGGGCGGTTTTTTCCTGTTTGGTCACT
GATGCCTCCGTGTAAGGGGGATTTCTGTTCATGGGGGTAATGATACCGATGAAACGAGAGAGGATGCTCA
CGATACGGGTTACTGATGATGAACATGCCCGGTTACTGGAACGTTGTGAGGGTAAACAACTGGCGGTATG
GATGCGGCGGGACCAGAGAAAAATCACTCAGGGTCAATGCCAGCGCTTCGTTAATACAGATGTAGGTGTT
CCACAGGGTAGCCAGCAGCATCCTGCGATGCAGATCCGGAACATAATGGTGCAGGGCGCTGACTTCCGCG
TTTCCAGACTTTACGAAACACGGAAACCGAAGACCATTCATGTTGTTGCTCAGGTCGCAGACGTTTTGCA
GCAGCAGTCGCTTCACGTTCGCTCGCGTATCGGTGATTCATTCTGCTAACCAGTAAGGCAACCCCGCCAG
CCTAGCCGGGTCCTCAACGACAGGAGCACGATCATGCGCACCCGTGGCCAGGACCCAACGCTGCCCGAGA
TGCGCCGCGTGCGGCTGCTGGAGATGGCGGACGCGATGGATATGTTCTGCCAAGGGTTGGTTTGCGCATT
CACAGTTCTCCGCAAGAATTGATTGGCTCCAATTCTTGGAGTGGTGAATCCGTTAGCGAGGTGCCGCCGG
CTTCCATTCAGGTCGAGGTGGCCCGGCTCCATGCACCGCGACGCAACGCGGGGAGGCAGACAAGGTATAG
GGCGGCGCCTACAATCCATGCCAACCCGTTCCATGTGCTCGCCGAGGCGGCATAAATCGCCGTGACGATC
AGCGGTCCAGTGATCGAAGTTAGGCTGGTAAGAGCCGCGAGCGATCCTTGAAGCTGTCCCTGATGGTCGT
CATCTACCTGCCTGGACAGCATGGCCTGCAACGCGGGCATCCCGATGCCGCCGGAAGCGAGAAGAATCAT
AATGGGGAAGGCCATCCAGCCTCGCGTCGCGAACGCCAGCAAGACGTAGCCCAGCGCGTCGGCCGCCATG
CCGGCGATAATGGCCTGCTTCTCGCCGAAACGTTTGGTGGCGGGACCAGTGACGAAGGCTTGAGCGAGGG
CGTGCAAGATTCCGAATACCGCAAGCGACAGGCCGATCATCGTCGCGCTCCAGCGAAAGCGGTCCTCGCC
GAAAATGACCCAGAGCGCTGCCGGCACCTGTCCTACGAGTTGCATGATAAAGAAGACAGTCATAAGTGCG
GCGACGATAGTCATGCCCCGCGCCCACCGGAAGGAGCTGACTGGGTTGAAGGCTCTCAAGGGCATCGGTC
GAGATCCCGGTGCCTAATGAGTGAGCTAACTTACATTAATTGCGTTGCGCTCACTGCCCGCTTTCCAGTC
GGGAAACCTGTCGTGCCAGCTGCATTAATGAATCGGCCAACGCGCGGGGAGAGGCGGTTTGCGTATTGGG
CGCCAGGGTGGTTTTTCTTTTCACCAGTGAGACGGGCAACAGCTGATTGCCCTTCACCGCCTGGCCCTGA
GAGAGTTGCAGCAAGCGGTCCACGCTGGTTTGCCCCAGCAGGCGAAAATCCTGTTTGATGGTGGTTAACG
GCGGGATATAACATGAGCTGTCTTCGGTATCGTCGTATCCCACTACCGAGATATCCGCACCAACGCGCAG
CCCGGACTCGGTAATGGCGCGCATTGCGCCCAGCGCCATCTGATCGTTGGCAACCAGCATCGCAGTGGGA
ACGATGCCCTCATTCAGCATTTGCATGGTTTGTTGAAAACCGGACATGGCACTCCAGTCGCCTTCCCGTT
CCGCTATCGGCTGAATTTGATTGCGAGTGAGATATTTATGCCAGCCAGCCAGACGCAGACGCGCCGAGAC
AGAACTTAATGGGCCCGCTAACAGCGCGATTTGCTGGTGACCCAATGCGACCAGATGCTCCACGCCCAGT
CGCGTACCGTCTTCATGGGAGAAAATAATACTGTTGATGGGTGTCTGGTCAGAGACATCAAGAAATAACG
CCGGAACATTAGTGCAGGCAGCTTCCACAGCAATGGCATCCTGGTCATCCAGCGGATAGTTAATGATCAG
CCCACTGACGCGTTGCGCGAGAAGATTGTGCACCGCCGCTTTACAGGCTTCGACGCCGCTTCGTTCTACC
ATCGACACCACCACGCTGGCACCCAGTTGATCGGCGCGAGATTTAATCGCCGCGACAATTTGCGACGGCG
CGTGCAGGGCCAGACTGGAGGTGGCAACGCCAATCAGCAACGACTGTTTGCCCGCCAGTTGTTGTGCCAC
GCGGTTGGGAATGTAATTCAGCTCCGCCATCGCCGCTTCCACTTTTTCCCGCGTTTTCGCAGAAACGTGG
CTGGCCTGGTTCACCACGCGGGAAACGGTCTGATAAGAGACACCGGCATACTCTGCGACATCGTATAACG
TTACTGGTTTCACATTCACCACCCTGAATTGACTCTCTTCCGGGCGCTATCATGCCATACCGCGAAAGGT
TTTGCGCCATTCGATGGTGTCCGGGATCTCGACGCTCTCCCTTATGCGACTCCTGCATTAGGAAGCAGCC
CAGTAGTAGGTTGAGGCCGTTGAGCACCGCCGCCGCAAGGAATGGTGCATGCAAGGAGATGGCGCCCAAC
AGTCCCCCGGCCACGGGGCCTGCCACCATACCCACGCCGAAACAAGCGCTCATGAGCCCGAAGTGGCGAG
CCCGATCTTCCCCATCGGTGATGTCGGCGATATAGGCGCCAGCAACCGCACCTGTGGCGCCGGTGATGCC
GGCCACGATGCGTCCGGCGTAGAGGATCGAGATCTCGATCCCGCGAAATTAATACGACTCACTATAGGGG
AATTGTGAGCGGATAACAATTCCCCTCTAGAAATAATTTTGTTTAACTTTAAGAAGGAGATATACCATGG
GCAGCAGCCATCATCATCATCATCACAGCAGCGGCCTGGTGCCGCGCGGCAGCCATATGGCGGTTACCCT
GACCAACGCTCCGAGCCTGATCGAATCTTGCGGTATCCGTTTCCTGATCTCTGACGCGCCGTCTGATACC
AACATCCACCTGTACATCAAAGAATTTAAACAGTACAACGTTACCCACTGCGTTCGTGTTTGCCAGGCAA
CCTACGACAAAGAAATCGTTGAACGTGCGGGTATCAAATTCTATGATTGGCCGTTCGACGACGGTTCTTC
TCCGCCGAAAAACGTTATCCAGGACTGGCTGGACCTGGTTGATAAAGTTTTCCCGCCGAACTCTGATCCG
GCTGACGCTCCGTGTATCGCGGTTCACTGCGTTGCGGGTCTGGGTCGTGCTCCGATCCTGGTTGCTCTGG
CGCTGATCAAACGTTGCAACATGACCGGTCTGGAAGCTGTTCAGTTCCTGCGTAAAAAACGTCGTGGTGC
TATCAACAAAAACCAGCTGGATTTCATCGATAAATTCTACAAACAGAAAAAAGGTTAAGGATCCGGCTGC
TAACAAAGCCCGAAAGGAAGCTGAGTTGGCTGCTGCCACCGCTGAGCAATAACTAGCATAACCCCTTGGG
GCCTCTAAACGGGTCTTGAGGGGTTTTTTGCTGAAAGGAGGAACTATATCCGGATATCCCGCAAGAGGCC
CGGCAGTACCGGCATAACCAAGCCTATGCCTACAGCATCCAGGGTGACGGTGCCGAGGATGACGATGAGC
GCATTGTTAGATTTCATACACGGTGCCTGACTGCGTTAGCAATTTAACTGTGATAAACTACCGCATTAAA
GCTTATCGATGATAAGCTGTCAAACATGAGAA
